Addgene plasmid #197716: pMC-6-WDV-Rep-RepA-9
Purpose: Phytobrick (MoClo) Level 0 Part
Depositing lab: Daniel Voytas. Depositing organization: University of Minnesota. Publication: An extensible vector toolkit and parts library for advanced engineering of plant genomes. Chamness JC, Kumar J, Cruz AJ, Rhuby E, Holum MJ, Cody JP, Tibebu R, Gamo ME, Starker CG, Zhang F, Voytas DF. Plant Genome. 2023 Mar 9:e20312. doi: 10.1002/tpg2.20312. PubMed 36896468.
Backbone
  Vector backbone: pMC-1-ccdB-6
  Backbone manufacturer: Self-made
  Vector type: Plant Expression
Growth in bacteria
  Bacterial resistance: Spectinomycin, 50 μg/mL
  Growth temperature: 37°C
  Growth strain: DH5alpha
  Copy number: High Copy
Gene/Insert
  Gene/Insert name: WDV Rep/RepA proteins: native ORFs
  Species: Wheat Dwarf Virus
  Insert size (bp): 1139
  Cloning method: Restriction Enzyme; 5′ cloning site Unknown (unknown if destroyed)
Terms and licenses: Academic/Nonprofit Terms; Industry Terms: Not Available to Industry
Depositor comments: Please visit https://doi.org/10.1101/2022.10.15.511792 for bioRxiv preprint.
How to cite: pMC-6-WDV-Rep-RepA-9 was a gift from Daniel Voytas (Addgene plasmid # 197716 ; http://n2t.net/addgene:197716 ; RRID:Addgene_197716)
