[The description below was written by a language model from this plasmid's Addgene catalogue record and pLannotate feature annotations shown in this document.]
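Description:
pMC-6-WDV-Rep-RepA-9 is a small (about 3.4 kb) Level 0 part plasmid in the Phytobrick/MoClo modular cloning format, built in the self-made pMC-1-ccdB-6 backbone and belonging to a toolkit of vectors and parts for plant genome engineering. It is a storage and donor plasmid for a single standardized part rather than a complete expression vector. It is maintained in E. coli at high copy through a ColE1/pUC-type origin and selected with spectinomycin via the aadA adenylyltransferase gene, which lies downstream of an annotated AmpR (bla) promoter. Short annotated fragments of an integrase, a gentamicin acetyltransferase, lacI and an RSF origin appear to be remnants of the sequences from which the backbone was assembled, not functional elements.

The insert, recorded as 1139 bp, carries the native open reading frames for the Rep and RepA replication proteins of Wheat dwarf virus, a geminivirus. The automated annotation marks only the RepA coding sequence (roughly 0.8 kb). The remainder of the insert, which would complete the overlapping Rep product in the native viral arrangement, is not separately annotated. No plant promoter or terminator is annotated in this plasmid, consistent with a Level 0 part that must be combined with regulatory parts in higher-level assemblies. The numbers in the name presumably indicate the positions the part occupies in the toolkit's assembly syntax, though the record does not define them, and the cloning sites are listed as unknown. Rep and RepA drive rolling-circle replication of geminiviral DNA, so a plausible use is building WDV-based replicon vectors for plants. The record itself states the purpose only as a Level 0 part.
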