Features (pLannotate 1.2.2; 8 found; start..end, strand, type, name):
      1..23      +  rep_origin     RSF ori (fragment): Plasmids containing the RSF 1030 origin of replication can be propagated in E. coli cells that contain additional plasmids with compatible origins.
     25..74      +  CDS            lacI (fragment): lac repressor; lacI; The lac repressor binds to the lac operator to inhibit transcription in E. coli. This inhibition can be relieved by adding lactose or isopropyl-β-D-thiogalactopyranoside (IPTG).
     91..882     +  CDS            REPA_WDVS: Experimental evidence at protein level: Swiss-Prot protein existence level 1. Implicated in enhancement of V-sense gene expression. Acts a an inhibitor of C-sense gene transcription (By similarity). From Wheat dwarf virus (isolate Sweden) (WDV).
   1358..1462    +  promoter       AmpR promoter: bla
   1453..1533    -  CDS            int (fragment): INT2_ECOLX - Protein inferred from homology: Swiss-Prot protein existence level 3. Putative integrase believed to be involved in the insertion of antibiotic resistance genes into plasmids and transposons. From Escherichia coli.
   1621..1677    +  CDS            GmR (fragment): gentamycin acetyltransferase; aacC1; confers resistance to gentamycin
   1684..2472    +  CDS            aadA: S3AD_ECOLX - Experimental evidence at protein level: Swiss-Prot protein existence level 1. Mediates bacterial resistance to the antibiotics streptomycin and spectinomycin. From Escherichia coli.
   2646..3234    +  rep_origin     ori: high-copy-number ColE1/pMB1/pBR322/pUC origin of replication
>Addgene plasmid #197716 | pMC-6-WDV-Rep-RepA-9 | addgene full sequence | sequence record 391067 | Addgene NGS Result
GTCAGTGAGCGAGGAAGCGGAAGAGCGCCCAATACGCAAACCGCCTCTCCCCGCGCGTTGGCCGATTCAT
TAATCACTCTGTGGTCTCAAATGGCCTCTTCATCTGCACCCAGGTTCCGTGTCTATTCCAAGTACCTCTT
TCTAACATATCCTCAATGTACCCTTGAGCCACAGTACGCCTTGGATTCACTTCGCACTCTCTTGAACAAA
TATGAGCCCCTCTACATCGCTGCTGTTAGAGAGCTGCACGAAGATGGATCACCACATCTGCACGTTCTCG
TGCAGAACAAGCTTCGTGCTTCCATCACCAATCCCAATGCCTTAAACCTCCGTATGGATACATCTCCATT
CTCCATATTCCATCCAAATATACAAGCTGCCAAAGACTGCAACCAAGTTCGTGATTACATCACGAAGGAG
GTTGACTCCGATGTAAACACAGCTGAGTGGGGAACATTCGTGGCTGTTTCAACTCCAGGTCGTAAAGACC
GTGATGCGGATATGAAACAGATCATTGAATCTAGTTCCTCTCGCGAGGAATTCCTCAGCATGGTTTGCAA
TCGTTTTCCGTTTGAATGGTCTATCCGCCTCAAAGACTTCGAGTACACGGCACGCCATCTATTTCCTGAC
CCAGTTGCCACTTACACACCTGAGTTTCCAACCGAATCACTCATTTGCCATGAGACAATTGAAAGCTGGA
AAAATGAACATCTCTACTCCGTAAGCCTCGAATCCTATATCCTTTGTACTTCCACTCCTGCGGATCAAGC
GCAATCTGACTTAGAGTGGATGGACGATTATTCCAGGAGTCACCGGGGAGGCATAAGTCCATCTACATCT
GCGGGCCAACCAGAACAGGAAAGACTTCCTGGGCAAGGTCTTTAGGGACACACAATTATTATAACAGTCT
AGTTGATTTCACAACATATGACGTCAACGCCAAGTATAATATCATCGACGACATTCCATTCAAGTTCACA
CCCAACTGGAAGTGCTTCGTCGGGGCTCAGCGTGACTTCACGGTCAATCCAAAATATGGTAAGCGAAAGG
TCATACGGGGTGGAATACCTTGCATCATTTTAGTTAATCCAGACGAAGATTGGCTCAAGGATATGACTCC
CGAACAGTCGGATTACATGTACTCTAACACTGTTGTTCACTACATGTATGAAGGCGAGACATTCATCAAC
TACTCGTTCGCCTCCGGCGAAGATGTCACTGCTTCGCAGTGAGCTTTGAGACCACGAAGTGGCTCTTCAG
TGGACGAAAGGGCCTCGTGATACGCCTATTTTTATAGGTTAATGTCATGATAATAATGGTTTCTTAGACG
TCAGGTGGCACTTTTCGGGGAAATGTGCGCGGAACCCCTATTTGTTTATTTTTCTAAATACATTCAAATA
TGTATCCGCTCATGAGACAATAACCCTGATAAATGCTTCAATAATATTGAAAAAGGAAGAGTATGCGCTC
ACGCAACTGGTCCAGAACCTTGACCGAACGCAGCGGTGGTAACGGCGCAGTGGCGGTTTTCATGGCTTGT
TATGACTGTTTTTTTTTGGGGTACAGTCTATGCCTCGGGCATCCAAGCAGCAAGCGCGTTACGCCGTGGG
TCGATGTTTGATGTTATGGAGCAGCAACGATGTTACGCAGCAGGGCAGTCGCCCTAAAACAAAGTTAAAC
ATCATGAGGGAAGCGGTGATCGCCGAAGTATCGACTCAACTATCAGAGGTAGTTGGCGTCATCGAGCGCC
ATCTCGAACCGACGTTGCTGGCCGTACATTTGTACGGCTCCGCAGTGGATGGCGGCCTGAAGCCACACAG
CGATATTGATTTGCTGGTTACGGTGACCGTAAGGCTTGATGAAACAACGCGGCGAGCTTTGATCAACGAC
CTTTTGGAAACTTCGGCTTCCCCTGGAGAGAGCGAGATTCTCCGCGCTGTAGAAGTCACCATTGTTGTGC
ACGACGACATCATTCCGTGGCGTTATCCAGCTAAGCGCGAACTGCAATTTGGAGAATGGCAGCGCAATGA
CATTCTTGCAGGTATCTTCGAGCCAGCCACGATCGACATTGATCTGGCTATCTTGCTGACAAAAGCAAGA
GAACATAGCGTTGCCTTGGTAGGTCCAGCGGCGGAGGAACTCTTTGATCCGGTTCCTGAACAGGATCTAT
TTGAGGCGCTAAATGAAACCTTAACGCTATGGAACTCGCCGCCCGACTGGGCTGGCGATGAGCGAAATGT
AGTGCTTACGTTGTCCCGCATTTGGTACAGCGCAGTAACCGGCAAAATCGCGCCGAAGGATGTCGCTGCC
GACTGGGCAATGGAGCGCCTGCCGGCCCAGTATCAGCCCGTCATACTTGAAGCTAGACAGGCTTATCTTG
GACAAGAAGAAGATCGCTTGGCCTCGCGCGCAGATCAGTTGGAAGAATTTGTCCATTACGTAAAAGGCGA
GATCACCAAGGTAGTCGGCAAATAACTGTCAGACCAAGTTTACTCATATATACTTTAGATTGATTTAAAA
CTTCATTTTTAATTTAAAAGGATCTAGGTGAAGATCCTTTTTGATAATCTCATGACCAAAATCCCTTAAC
GTGAGTTTTCGTTCCACTGAGCGTCAGACCCCGTAGAAAAGATCAAAGGATCTTCTTGAGATCCTTTTTT
TCTGCGCGTAATCTGCTGCTTGCAAACAAAAAAACCACCGCTACCAGCGGTGGTTTGTTTGCCGGATCAA
GAGCTACCAACTCTTTTTCCGAAGGTAACTGGCTTCAGCAGAGCGCAGATACCAAATACTGTTCTTCTAG
TGTAGCCGTAGTTAGGCCACCACTTCAAGAACTCTGTAGCACCGCCTACATACCTCGCTCTGCTAATCCT
GTTACCAGTGGCTGCTGCCAGTGGCGATAAGTCGTGTCTTACCGGGTTGGACTCAAGACGATAGTTACCG
GATAAGGCGCAGCGGTCGGGCTGAACGGGGGGTTCGTGCACACAGCCCAGCTTGGAGCGAACGACCTACA
CCGAACTGAGATACCTACAGCGTGAGCTATGAGAAAGCGCCACGCTTCCCGAAGGGAGAAAGGCGGACAG
GTATCCGGTAAGCGGCAGGGTCGGAACAGGAGAGCGCACGAGGGAGCTTCCAGGGGGAAACGCCTGGTAT
CTTTATAGTCCTGTCGGGTTTCGCCACCTCTGACTTGAGCGTCGATTTTTGTGATGCTCGTCAGGGGGGC
GGAGCCTATGGAAAAACGCCAGCAACGCGGCCTTTTTACGGTTCCTGGCCTTTTGCTGGCCTTTTGCTCA
CATGTTCTTTCCTGCGTTATCCCCTGATTCTGTGGATAACCGTATTACCGCCTTTGAGTGAGCTGATACC
GCTCGCCGCAGCCGAACGACCGAGCGCAGCGA
